Addgene plasmid #66078: pETDuet-1∆HisTag_hNMT_Nef
Purpose: Single vector system expressing hNMT1 (81-496 amino acids) and NEF allowing myristoylation of recombinant protein produce in Ecoli system
Depositing lab: Dieter Willbold. Depositing organization: Forschungszentrum Juelich GmbH. Publication: Single vector system for efficient N-myristoylation of recombinant proteins in E. coli. Gluck JM, Hoffmann S, Koenig BW, Willbold D. PLoS One. 2010 Apr 9;5(4):e10081. doi: 10.1371/journal.pone.0010081. PubMed 20404920.
Backbone
  Vector backbone: pETDuet-1
  Backbone size w/o insert (bp): 5420
  Vector type: Bacterial Expression
Growth in bacteria
  Bacterial resistance: Ampicillin, 100 μg/mL
  Growth temperature: 37°C
  Growth strain: DH5alpha
  Copy number: Unknown
Gene/Insert 1
  Gene/Insert name: NMT
  Species: H. sapiens (human)
  Mutation: Deletion of first 80 amino acids
  Entrez Gene: NMT1 (a.k.a. HsNMT1, NMT)
  Promoter: T7-lacO
  Cloning method: Restriction Enzyme; 5′ cloning site EcoRI (unknown if destroyed); 3′ cloning site HindIII (unknown if destroyed)
  Sequencing primers: 5′ pBRrevBam; 3′ T7 Terminal
Gene/Insert 2
  Gene/Insert name: Nef (alt name: Stamm SF2)
  GenBank ID: AAB59883.1
  Promoter: T7-lacO
  Cloning method: Restriction Enzyme; 5′ cloning site NdeI (unknown if destroyed); 3′ cloning site MunI (unknown if destroyed)
  Sequencing primers: 5′ AmpR; 3′ pBR322ori-3
Terms and licenses: Academic/Nonprofit Terms; Industry Terms: Not Available to Industry
How to cite: pETDuet-1∆HisTag_hNMT_Nef was a gift from Dieter Willbold (Addgene plasmid # 66078 ; http://n2t.net/addgene:66078 ; RRID:Addgene_66078)
