[The description below was written by a language model from this plasmid's Addgene catalogue record and pLannotate feature annotations shown in this document.]
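Description:
pETDuet-1∆HisTag_hNMT_Nef is a bacterial co-expression plasmid built on the pETDuet-1 backbone, from which, as the name indicates, the vector's His-tag has been removed. The sequenced record is 7,260 nt. It replicates in E. coli from a ColE1/pBR322-type origin accompanied by the rop gene and the bom region, so although the origin annotation reads "high-copy", the presence of rop implies a moderated copy number; the catalogue lists copy number as unknown. Selection is by ampicillin through the β-lactamase gene. An f1 origin is also present, along with short remnants of a tetracycline resistance gene that are vestigial backbone sequence rather than functional markers.

The payload consists of two cassettes in the same orientation, each driven by a T7 promoter with an adjacent lac operator. The first encodes human N-myristoyltransferase 1 lacking its first 80 amino acids (residues 81–496), preceded by the T7 gene 10 ribosome binding site. The second encodes HIV-1 Nef from the SF2 isolate. A single T7 terminator follows the second cassette. S-tag and other tag fragments are annotated downstream of nef, but they lie well past the end of the Nef coding region, and the record does not indicate that they are fused to it. The plasmid-borne lacI gene supplies repressor to keep both promoters off until induction with IPTG in a host that supplies T7 RNA polymerase.

Co-producing the enzyme and its substrate from one vector lets NMT attach a myristoyl group to the N-terminal glycine of Nef inside E. coli, which lacks this activity. The system yields N-myristoylated recombinant protein without needing two compatible plasmids.
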