Features (pLannotate 1.2.2; 22 found; start..end, strand, type, name):
      1..19      +  promoter       T7 promoter: promoter for bacteriophage T7 RNA polymerase
     20..44      +  protein_bind   lac operator: The lac repressor binds to the lac operator to inhibit transcription in E. coli. This inhibition can be relieved by adding lactose or isopropyl-β-D-thiogalactopyranoside (IPTG). lac repressor encoded by lacI
     59..81      +  RBS            RBS: efficient ribosome binding site from bacteriophage T7 gene 10 (Olins and Rangwala, 1989)
     88..1335    +  CDS            NMT1 (fragment): NMT1_HUMAN - Also known as NMT. Experimental evidence at protein level: Swiss-Prot protein existence level 1. Adds a myristoyl group to the N-terminal glycine residue of certain cellular and viral proteins. From Homo sapiens (Human).
   1410..1428    +  promoter       T7 promoter: promoter for bacteriophage T7 RNA polymerase
   1429..1453    +  protein_bind   lac operator: The lac repressor binds to the lac operator to inhibit transcription in E. coli. This inhibition can be relieved by adding lactose or isopropyl-β-D-thiogalactopyranoside (IPTG). lac repressor encoded by lacI
   1496..2125    +  CDS            nef: NEF_HV1A2 - Experimental evidence at protein level: Swiss-Prot protein existence level 1. Extracellular Nef protein targets CD4(+) T-lymphocytes for apoptosis by interacting with CXCR4 surface receptors. From Human immunodeficiency virus type 1 group M subtype B (isolate ARV2/SF2) (HIV-1).
   2226..2267    +  CDS            S-Tag (fragment): affinity and epitope tag derived from pancreatic ribonuclease A
   2297..2314    +  CDS            SET1 (fragment): solubility-enhancement tag derived from T7 phage gene 10B
   2322..2369    +  terminator     T7 terminator: transcription terminator for bacteriophage T7 RNA polymerase
   2406..2861    +  rep_origin     f1 ori (sequence partly withheld): f1 bacteriophage origin of replication; arrow indicates direction of (+) strand synthesis
   2976..3836    -  CDS            AmpR: β-lactamase; bla; confers resistance to ampicillin, carbenicillin, and related antibiotics
   3837..3929    -  promoter       AmpR promoter: bla
   4010..4598    +  rep_origin     ori: high-copy-number ColE1/pMB1/pBR322/pUC origin of replication
   4784..4923    -  misc_feature   bom: basis of mobility region from pBR322
   5025..5216    -  CDS            rop: Rop protein, which maintains plasmids at low copy number; rop
   5233..5613    +  CDS            YPB1_ECOLX: Protein predicted: Swiss-Prot protein existence level 4. From Escherichia coli.
   5675..5739    -  CDS            TcR (fragment): tetracycline efflux protein; tet; confers resistance to tetracycline
   5754..5775    -  protein_bind   CAP binding site: CAP binding activates transcription in the presence of cAMP. E. coli catabolite activator protein
   5788..6870    -  CDS            lacI: lac repressor; lacI; The lac repressor binds to the lac operator to inhibit transcription in E. coli. This inhibition can be relieved by adding lactose or isopropyl-β-D-thiogalactopyranoside (IPTG).
   6871..6948    -  promoter       lacI promoter: lacI
   6956..7235    -  CDS            TcR (fragment): tetracycline efflux protein; tet; confers resistance to tetracycline
>Addgene plasmid #66078 | pETDuet-1∆HisTag_hNMT_Nef | addgene full sequence | sequence record 485767 | Addgene Long Read Sequencing
TAATACGACTCACTATAGGGGAATTGTGAGCGGATAACAATTCCCCTCTAGAAATAATTTTGTTTAACTT
TAAGAAGGAGATATACCATGAATTCCTTGCCAGCAGAGAGGATCCAGGAAATACAGAAGGCCATTGAGCT
GTTCTCAGTGGGTCAGGGACCTGCCAAAACCATGGAGGAGGCTAGCAAGCGAAGCTACCAGTTCTGGGAT
ACGCAGCCCGTCCCCAAGCTGGGCGAAGTGGTGAACACCCATGGCCCCGTGGAGCCTGACAAGGACAATA
TCCGCCAGGAGCCCTACACCCTGCCCCAGGGCTTCACCTGGGATGCTTTGGACCTGGGCGATCGTGGTGT
GCTAAAAGAACTGTACACCCTCCTGAATGAGAACTATGTGGAAGATGATGACAACATGTTCCGATTTGAT
TATTCCCCGGAGTTTCTTTTGTGGGCTCTCCGGCCACCCGGCTGGCTCCCCCAGTGGCACTGTGGGGTTC
GAGTGGTCTCAAGTCGGAAATTGGTTGGGTTCATTAGCGCCATCCCAGCAAACATCCATATCTATGACAC
AGAGAAGAAGATGGTAGAGATCAACTTCCTGTGTGTCCACAAGAAGCTGCGTTCCAAGAGGGTTGCTCCA
GTTCTGATCCGAGAGATCACCAGGCGGGTTCACCTGGAGGGCATCTTCCAAGCAGTTTACACTGCCGGGG
TGGTACTACCAAAGCCTGTTGGCACCTGCAGGTATTGGCATCGGTCCCTAAACCCACGGAAGCTGATTGA
AGTGAAGTTCTCCCACCTGAGCAGAAATATGACCATGCAGCGCACCATGAAGCTCTACCGACTGCCAGAG
ACTCCCAAGACAGCTGGGCTGCGACCAATGGAAACAAAGGACATTCCAGTAGTGCACCAGCTCCTCACCA
GGTACTTGAAGCAATTTCACCTTACGCCCGTCATGAGCCAGGAGGAGGTGGAGCACTGGTTCTACCCCCA
GGAGAATATCATCGACACTTTCGTGGTGGAGAACGCAAACGGAGAGGTGACAGATTTCCTGAGCTTTTAT
ACGCTGCCCTCCACCATCATGAACCATCCAACCCACAAGAGTCTCAAAGCTGCTTATTCTTTCTACAACG
TTCACACCCAGACCCCTCTTCTAGACCTCATGAGCGACGCCCTTGTCCTCGCCAAAATGAAAGGGTTTGA
TGTGTTCAATGCACTGGATCTCATGGAGAACAAAACCTTCCTGGAGAAGCTCAAGTTTGGCATAGGGGAC
GGCAACCTGCAGTATTACCTTTACAATTGGAAATGCCCCAGCATGGGGGCAGAGAAGGTTGGACTGGTGC
TACAATAAAAGCTTGCGGCCGCATAATGCTTAAGTCGAACAGAAAGTAATCGTATTGTACACGGCCGCAT
AATCGAAATTAATACGACTCACTATAGGGGAATTGTGAGCGGATAACAATTCCCCATCTTAGTATATTAG
TTAAGTATAAGAAGGAGATATACATATGGGTGGCAAGTGGTCAAAACGTAGTATGGGTGGATGGTCTGCT
ATAAGGGAAAGAATGAGACGAGCTGAGCCACGAGCTGAGCCAGCAGCAGATGGGGTGGGAGCAGTATCTC
GAGACCTGGAAAAACATGGAGCAATCACAAGTAGCAATACAGCAGCTACTAATGCTGATTGTGCCTGGCT
AGAAGCACAAGAGGAGGAAGAGGTGGGTTTTCCAGTCAGACCTCAGGTACCTTTAAGACCAATGACTTAC
AAGGCAGCTTTAGATATTAGCCACTTTTTAAAAGAAAAGGGGGGACTGGAAGGGCTAATTTGGTCCCAAA
GAAGACAAGAGATCCTTGATCTGTGGATCTACCACACACAAGGCTACTTCCCTGATTGGCAGAATTACAC
ACCAGGGCCAGGGATCAGATATCCACTGACCTTTGGATGGTGCTTCAAGCTAGTACCAGTTGAGCCAGAG
AAGGTAGAAGAGGCCAATGAAGGAGAGAACAACAGCTTGTTACACCCTATGAGCCTACATGGGATGGAGG
ACGCGGAGAAAGAAGTGTTAGTGTGGAGGTTTGACAGCAAACTAGCATTTCATCACATGGCCCGAGAGCT
GCATCCGGAGTACTACAAAGACTGCCTCGAAGTTCTGTTCCAGGGGCCCCATCACCATCATCACCACTAA
CAATTGGATATCGGCCGGCCACGCGATCGCTGACGTCGGTACCCTCGAGTCTGGTAAAGAAACCGCTGCT
GCGAAATTTGAACGCCAGCACATGGACTCGTCTACTAGCGCAGCTTAATTAACCTAGGCTGCTGCCACCG
CTGAGCAATAACTAGCATAACCCCTTGGGGCCTCTAAACGGGTCTTGAGGGGTTTTTTGCTGAAAGGAGG
AACTATATCCGGATTGGCGAATGGG
[124 nt withheld, positions 2406-2529]
C
[91 nt withheld, positions 2531-2621]
A
[49 nt withheld, positions 2623-2671]
CCTTTGACGTTGGAGTCCACGTTCTTT
[37 nt withheld, positions 2699-2735]
ACCCTATCTCGGTCTATTCTTTTGATTTATAAGGGATTTTGCCGATTTCGGCCTATTGGTTAAAAAATGA
GCTGATTTAACAAAAATTTAACGCGAATTTTAACAAAATATTAACGTTTACAATTTCTGGCGGCACGATG
GCATGAGATTATCAAAAAGGATCTTCACCTAGATCCTTTTAAATTAAAAATGAAGTTTTAAATCAATCTA
AAGTATATATGAGTAAACTTGGTCTGACAGTTACCAATGCTTAATCAGTGAGGCACCTATCTCAGCGATC
TGTCTATTTCGTTCATCCATAGTTGCCTGACTCCCCGTCGTGTAGATAACTACGATACGGGAGGGCTTAC
CATCTGGCCCCAGTGCTGCAATGATACCGCGAGACCCACGCTCACCGGCTCCAGATTTATCAGCAATAAA
CCAGCCAGCCGGAAGGGCCGAGCGCAGAAGTGGTCCTGCAACTTTATCCGCCTCCATCCAGTCTATTAAT
TGTTGCCGGGAAGCTAGAGTAAGTAGTTCGCCAGTTAATAGTTTGCGCAACGTTGTTGCCATTGCTACAG
GCATCGTGGTGTCACGCTCGTCGTTTGGTATGGCTTCATTCAGCTCCGGTTCCCAACGATCAAGGCGAGT
TACATGATCCCCCATGTTGTGCAAAAAAGCGGTTAGCTCCTTCGGTCCTCCGATCGTTGTCAGAAGTAAG
TTGGCCGCAGTGTTATCACTCATGGTTATGGCAGCACTGCATAATTCTCTTACTGTCATGCCATCCGTAA
GATGCTTTTCTGTGACTGGTGAGTACTCAACCAAGTCATTCTGAGAATAGTGTATGCGGCGACCGAGTTG
CTCTTGCCCGGCGTCAATACGGGATAATACCGCGCCACATAGCAGAACTTTAAAAGTGCTCATCATTGGA
AAACGTTCTTCGGGGCGAAAACTCTCAAGGATCTTACCGCTGTTGAGATCCAGTTCGATGTAACCCACTC
GTGCACCCAACTGATCTTCAGCATCTTTTACTTTCACCAGCGTTTCTGGGTGAGCAAAAACAGGAAGGCA
AAATGCCGCAAAAAAGGGAATAAGGGCGACACGGAAATGTTGAATACTCATACTCTTCCTTTTTCAATCA
TGATTGAAGCATTTATCAGGGTTATTGTCTCATGAGCGGATACATATTTGAATGTATTTAGAAAAATAAA
CAAATAGGTCATGACCAAAATCCCTTAACGTGAGTTTTCGTTCCACTGAGCGTCAGACCCCGTAGAAAAG
ATCAAAGGATCTTCTTGAGATCCTTTTTTTCTGCGCGTAATCTGCTGCTTGCAAACAAAAAAACCACCGC
TACCAGCGGTGGTTTGTTTGCCGGATCAAGAGCTACCAACTCTTTTTCCGAAGGTAACTGGCTTCAGCAG
AGCGCAGATACCAAATACTGTCCTTCTAGTGTAGCCGTAGTTAGGCCACCACTTCAAGAACTCTGTAGCA
CCGCCTACATACCTCGCTCTGCTAATCCTGTTACCAGTGGCTGCTGCCAGTGGCGATAAGTCGTGTCTTA
CCGGGTTGGACTCAAGACGATAGTTACCGGATAAGGCGCAGCGGTCGGGCTGAACGGGGGGTTCGTGCAC
ACAGCCCAGCTTGGAGCGAACGACCTACACCGAACTGAGATACCTACAGCGTGAGCTATGAGAAAGCGCC
ACGCTTCCCGAAGGGAGAAAGGCGGACAGGTATCCGGTAAGCGGCAGGGTCGGAACAGGAGAGCGCACGA
GGGAGCTTCCAGGGGGAAACGCCTGGTATCTTTATAGTCCTGTCGGGTTTCGCCACCTCTGACTTGAGCG
TCGATTTTTGTGATGCTCGTCAGGGGGGCGGAGCCTATGGAAAAACGCCAGCAACGCGGCCTTTTTACGG
TTCCTGGCCTTTTGCTGGCCTTTTGCTCACATGTTCTTTCCTGCGTTATCCCCTGATTCTGTGGATAACC
GTATTACCGCCTTTGAGTGAGCTGATACCGCTCGCCGCAGCCGAACGACCGAGCGCAGCGAGTCAGTGAG
CGAGGAAGCGGAAGAGCGCCTGATGCGGTATTTTCTCCTTACGCATCTGTGCGGTATTTCACACCGCAAT
GGTGCACTCTCAGTACAATCTGCTCTGATGCCGCATAGTTAAGCCAGTATACACTCCGCTATCGCTACGT
GACTGGGTCATGGCTGCGCCCCGACACCCGCCAACACCCGCTGACGCGCCCTGACGGGCTTGTCTGCTCC
CGGCATCCGCTTACAGACAAGCTGTGACCGTCTCCGGGAGCTGCATGTGTCAGAGGTTTTCACCGTCATC
ACCGAAACGCGCGAGGCAGCTGCGGTAAAGCTCATCAGCGTGGTCGTGAAGCGATTCACAGATGTCTGCC
TGTTCATCCGCGTCCAGCTCGTTGAGTTTCTCCAGAAGCGTTAATGTCTGGCTTCTGATAAAGCGGGCCA
TGTTAAGGGCGGTTTTTTCCTGTTTGGTCACTGATGCCTCCGTGTAAGGGGGATTTCTGTTCATGGGGGT
AATGATACCGATGAAACGAGAGAGGATGCTCACGATACGGGTTACTGATGATGAACATGCCCGGTTACTG
GAACGTTGTGAGGGTAAACAACTGGCGGTATGGATGCGGCGGGACCAGAGAAAAATCACTCAGGGTCAAT
GCCAGCGCTTCGTTAATACAGATGTAGGTGTTCCACAGGGTAGCCAGCAGCATCCTGCGATGCAGATCCG
GAACATAATGGTGCAGGGCGCTGACTTCCGCGTTTCCAGACTTTACGAAACACGGAAACCGAAGACCATT
CATGTTGTTGCTCAGGTCGCAGACGTTTTGCAGCAGCAGTCGCTTCACGTTCGCTCGCGTATCGGTGATT
CATTCTGCTAACCAGTAAGGCAACCCCGCCAGCCTAGCCGGGTCCTCAACGACAGGAGCACGATCATGCT
AGTCATGCCCCGCGCCCACCGGAAGGAGCTGACTGGGTTGAAGGCTCTCAAGGGCATCGGTCGAGATCCC
GGTGCCTAATGAGTGAGCTAACTTACATTAATTGCGTTGCGCTCACTGCCCGCTTTCCAGTCGGGAAACC
TGTCGTGCCAGCTGCATTAATGAATCGGCCAACGCGCGGGGAGAGGCGGTTTGCGTATTGGGCGCCAGGG
TGGTTTTTCTTTTCACCAGTGAGACGGGCAACAGCTGATTGCCCTTCACCGCCTGGCCCTGAGAGAGTTG
CAGCAAGCGGTCCACGCTGGTTTGCCCCAGCAGGCGAAAATCCTGTTTGATGGTGGTTAACGGCGGGATA
TAACATGAGCTGTCTTCGGTATCGTCGTATCCCACTACCGAGATGTCCGCACCAACGCGCAGCCCGGACT
CGGTAATGGCGCGCATTGCGCCCAGCGCCATCTGATCGTTGGCAACCAGCATCGCAGTGGGAACGATGCC
CTCATTCAGCATTTGCATGGTTTGTTGAAAACCGGACATGGCACTCCAGTCGCCTTCCCGTTCCGCTATC
GGCTGAATTTGATTGCGAGTGAGATATTTATGCCAGCCAGCCAGACGCAGACGCGCCGAGACAGAACTTA
ATGGGCCCGCTAACAGCGCGATTTGCTGGTGACCCAATGCGACCAGATGCTCCACGCCCAGTCGCGTACC
GTCTTCATGGGAGAAAATAATACTGTTGATGGGTGTCTGGTCAGAGACATCAAGAAATAACGCCGGAACA
TTAGTGCAGGCAGCTTCCACAGCAATGGCATCCTGGTCATCCAGCGGATAGTTAATGATCAGCCCACTGA
CGCGTTGCGCGAGAAGATTGTGCACCGCCGCTTTACAGGCTTCGACGCCGCTTCGTTCTACCATCGACAC
CACCACGCTGGCACCCAGTTGATCGGCGCGAGATTTAATCGCCGCGACAATTTGCGACGGCGCGTGCAGG
GCCAGACTGGAGGTGGCAACGCCAATCAGCAACGACTGTTTGCCCGCCAGTTGTTGTGCCACGCGGTTGG
GAATGTAATTCAGCTCCGCCATCGCCGCTTCCACTTTTTCCCGCGTTTTCGCAGAAACGTGGCTGGCCTG
GTTCACCACGCGGGAAACGGTCTGATAAGAGACACCGGCATACTCTGCGACATCGTATAACGTTACTGGT
TTCACATTCACCACCCTGAATTGACTCTCTTCCGGGCGCTATCATGCCATACCGCGAAAGGTTTTGCGCC
ATTCGATGGTGTCCGGGATCTCGACGCTCTCCCTTATGCGACTCCTGCATTAGGAAGCAGCCCAGTAGTA
GGTTGAGGCCGTTGAGCACCGCCGCCGCAAGGAATGGTGCATGCAAGGAGATGGCGCCCAACAGTCCCCC
GGCCACGGGGCCTGCCACCATACCCACGCCGAAACAAGCGCTCATGAGCCCGAAGTGGCGAGCCCGATCT
TCCCCATCGGTGATGTCGGCGATATAGGCGCCAGCAACCGCACCTGTGGCGCCGGTGATGCCGGCCACGA
TGCGTCCGGCGTAGAGGATCGAGATCGATCTCGATCCCGCGAAAT
