>Addgene plasmid #66078 | pETDuet-1∆HisTag_hNMT_Nef | addgene partial sequence | sequence record 115154 | DuetUP2 5'-GATTATGCGGCCGTGTACAA-3'
AGCATTATGCGGCCGCAAGCTTTTATTGTAGCACCAGTCCAACCTTCTCTGCCCCCATGCTGGGGCATTT
CCAATTGTAAAGGTAATACTGCAGGTTGCCGTCCCCTATGCCAAACTTGAGCTTCTCCAGGAAGGTTTTG
TTCTCCATGAGATCCAGTGCATTGAACACATCAAACCCTTTCATTTTGGCGAGGACAAGGGCGTCGCTCA
TGAGGTCTAGAAGAGGGGTCTGGGTGTGAACGTTGTAGAAAGAATAAGCAGCTTTGAGACTCTTGTGGGT
TGGATGGTTCATGATGGTGGAGGGCAGCGTATAAAAGCTCAGGAAATCTGTCACCTCTCCGTTTGCGTTC
TCCACCACGAAAGTGTCGATGATATTCTCCTGGGGGTAGAACCAGTGCTCCACCTCCTCCTGGCTCATGA
CGGGCGTAAGGTGAAATTGCTTCAAGTACCTGGTGAGGAGCTGGTGCACTACTGGAATGTCCTTTGTTTC
CATTGGTCGCAGCCCAGCTGTCTTGGGAGTCTCTGGCAGTCGGTAGAGCTTCATGGTGCGCTGCATGGTC
ATATTTCTGCTCAGGTGGGAGAACTTCACTTCAATCAGCTTCCGTGGGTTTAGGGACCGATGCCAATACC
TGCAGGTGCCAACAGGCTTTGGTAGTACCACCCCGGCAGTGTAAACTGCTTGGAAGATGCCCTCCAGGTG
AACCCGCCTGGTGATCTCTCGGATCAGAACTGGAGCAACCCTCTTGG
