>Addgene plasmid #66078 | pETDuet-1∆HisTag_hNMT_Nef | addgene partial sequence | sequence record 115218 | DuetDOWN-1 5'-TTGTACACGGCCGCATAATC-3'
ACAATTCCCCATCTTAGTATATTAGTTAAGTATAAGAAGGAGATATACATATGGGTGGCAAGTGGTCAAA
ACGTAGTATGGGTGGATGGTCTGCTATAAGGGAAAGAATGAGACGAGCTGAGCCACGAGCTGAGCCAGCA
GCAGATGGGGTGGGAGCAGTATCTCGAGACCTGGAAAAACATGGAGCAATCACAAGTAGCAATACAGCAG
CTACTAATGCTGATTGTGCCTGGCTAGAAGCACAAGAGGAGGAAGAGGTGGGTTTTCCAGTCAGACCTCA
GGTACCTTTAAGACCAATGACTTACAAGGCAGCTTTAGATATTAGCCACTTTTTAAAAGAAAAGGGGGGA
CTGGAAGGGCTAATTTGGTCCCAAAGAAGACAAGAGATCCTTGATCTGTGGATCTACCACACACAAGGCT
ACTTCCCTGATTGGCAGAATTACACACCAGGGCCAGGGATCAGATATCCACTGACCTTTGGATGGTGCTT
CAAGCTAGTACCAGTTGAGCCAGAGAAGGTAGAAGAGGCCAATGAAGGAGAGAACAACAGCTTGTTACAC
CCTATGAGCCTACATGGGATGGAGGACGCGGAGAAAGAAGTGTTAGTGTGGAGGTTTGACAGCAAACTAG
CATTTCATCACATGGCCCGAGAGCTGCATCCGGAGTACTACAAAGACTGCCTCGAAGTTCTGTTC
