>Addgene plasmid #66078 | pETDuet-1∆HisTag_hNMT_Nef | analyzer sequence | sequence record 112340
ATGGGTGGCAAGTGGTCAAAACGTAGTATGGGTGGATGGTCTGCTATAAGGGAAAGAATGAGACGAGCTG
AGCCACGAGCTGAGCCAGCAGCAGATGGGGTGGGAGCAGTATCTCGAGACCTGGAAAAACATGGAGCAAT
CACAAGTAGCAATACAGCAGCTACTAATGCTGATTGTGCCTGGCTAGAAGCACAAGAGGAGGAAGAGGTG
GGTTTTCCAGTCAGACCTCAGGTACCTTTAAGACCAATGACTTACAAGGCAGCTTTAGATATTAGCCACT
TTTTAAAAGAAAAGGGGGGACTGGAAGGGCTAATTTGGTCCCAAAGAAGACAAGAGATCCTTGATCTGTG
GATCTACCACACACAAGGCTACTTCCCTGATTGGCAGAATTACACACCAGGGCCAGGGATCAGATATCCA
CTGACCTTTGGATGGTGCTTCAAGCTAGTACCAGTTGAGCCAGAGAAGGTAGAAGAGGCCAATGAAGGAG
AGAACAACAGCTTGTTACACCCTATGAGCCTGCATGGGATGGAGGACGCGGAGAAAGAAGTGTTAGTGTG
GAGGTTTGACAGCAAACTAGCATTTCATCACATGGCCCGAGAGCTGCATCCGGAGTACTACAAAGACTGC
CTCGAAGTTCTGTTCCAGGGGCCCCATCACCATCATCACCACTAA
