>Addgene plasmid #66078 | pETDuet-1∆HisTag_hNMT_Nef | analyzer sequence | sequence record 115492
CTTGCCAGCAGAGAGGATCCAGGAAATACAGAAGGCCATTGAGCTGTTCTCAGTGGGTCAGGGACCTGCC
AAAACCATGGAGGAGGCTAGCAAGCGAAGCTACCAGTTCTGGGATACGCAGCCCGTCCCCAAGCTGGGCG
AAGTGGTGAACACCCATGGCCCCGTGGAGCCTGACAAGGACAATATCCGCCAGGAGCCCTACACCCTGCC
CCAGGGCTTCACCTGGGATGCTTTGGACTTGGGCGATCGTGGTGTGCTAAAAGAACTGTACACCCTCCTG
AATGAGAACTATGTGGAAGATGATGACAACATGTTCCGATTTGATTATTCCCCGGAGTTTCTTTTGTGGG
CTCTCCGGCCACCCGGCTGGCTCCCCCAGTGGCACTGTGGGGTTCGAGTGGTCTCAAGTCGGAAATTGGT
TGGGTTCATTAGCGCCATCCCAGCAAACATCCATATCTATGACACAGAGAAGAAGATGGTAGAGATCAAC
TTCCTGTGTGTCCACAAGAAGCTGCGTTCCAAGAGGGTTGCTCCAGTTCTGATCCGAGAGATCACCAGGC
GGGTTCACCTGGAGGGCATCTTCCAAGCAGTTTACACTGCCGGGGTGGTACTACCAAAGCCCGTTGGCAC
CTGCAGGTATTGGCATCGGTCCCTAAACCCACGGAAGCTGATTGAAGTGAAGTTCTCCCACCTGAGCAGA
AATATGACCATGCAGCGCACCATGAAGCTCTACCGACTGCCAGAGACTCCCAAGACAGCTGGGCTGCGAC
CAATGGAAACAAAGGACATTCCAGTAGTGCACCAGCTCCTCACCAGGTACTTGAAGCAATTTCACCTTAC
GCCCGTCATGAGCCAGGAGGAGGTGGAGCACTGGTTCTACCCCCAGGAGAATATCATCGACACTTTCGTG
GTGGAGAACGCAAACGGAGAGGTGACAGATTTCCTGAGCTTTTATACGCTGCCCTCCACCATCATGAACC
ATCCAACCCACAAGAGTCTCAAAGCTGCTTATTCTTTCTACAACGTTCACACCCAGACCCCTCTTCTAGA
CCTCATGAGCGACGCCCTTGTCCTCGCCAAAATGAAAGGGTTTGATGTGTTCAATGCACTGGATCTCATG
GAGAACAAAACCTTCCTGGAGAAGCTCAAGTTTGGCATAGGGGACGGCAACCTGCAGTATTACCTTTACA
ATTGGAAATGCCCCAGCATGGGGGCAGAGAAGGTTGGACTGGTGCTACAATAA
